>Addgene plasmid #207613 | vDip-C: pAAV-Pcp2-mGreenLantern-KASH | addgene full sequence | sequence record 409730 | Addgene NGS Result
CCTGCAGGCAGCTGCGCGCTCGCTCGCTCACTGAGGCCGCCCGGGCGTCGGGCGACCTTTGGTCGCCCGG
CCTCAGTGAGCGAGCGAGCGCGCAGAGAGGGAGTGGCCAACTCCATCACTAGGGGTTCCTGCGGCCGCAC
GCGTGGTTCCACCCTCATGTTGGTTGATCTTCAACATTGTACTGACTTCTTCCCACTTGACATTCCTCAA
GGTCCTGTGATCATGGCTGGGTCTAGTGAGGTTCAAACCTGCACTGCCCTACCCACACCCACACCCAGCT
CAGCGTCAGTCAGGATCAACAATTACCTAGAGATCATCTTTCTGGGGCTTAAGCATTGGTGGGAGCAGAT
GGGATATGAGCTGGGGATTTGGGAATGGGGGAAGATATCTGCTCCCCCTCCCCCTACACCCTAGCCTTTT
AAAAGGCCTTCTCAGGTCAGAGACCAGGAGAAAAGTATAGGAGAGATACACAATGGACCAGGAAGAAGAA
AAGGGAGAGGGAGGCTCAGACCTTCTAGACAAGGTAAGAGGGCTCTGGCTGACTCCACCATCCGCTTCTT
GAGGTCTCGGCACCTGTAATTGACAAGATTAATTCATTTATAGGGCATCTAATTAGCAAGCAAGTCTCTG
GAGTCCCCTGACCCAGTTACTATAACACACAGGGGGTATAGGTAGGAGAGTATAAGAGCCCCTCCTCAGG
GCAAATGAATGGATTCTTAGTACTGTCCCCCAAGAGATAGTAGGTACTAGGATTTAGGGGCACTTCTGAG
CCCCATTTCCCTGGTAAGTGTCCCAACCCCCCAAATCAACCCAAGCCTGGTCTCAATCTAGGACAGTGGT
AGAATGCTGTCCCTAGAGTCAGTACCATGTGAAATTGTGCTGCAGGCAGGGGCCCCAGGCTGGGAGGTGG
GGGTTGGGGGAGTCAGGGGCAGGTCAGGGAAGGAGACTCAGGTTTCATTTAGAGAAATTCTGCAGACCCG
TGAGGACTGGATCCGCCACCATGGTTAGTAAAGGCGAAGAGCTGTTTACCGGGGTGGTGCCAATTCTAGT
GGAATTGGATGGCGATGTGAATGGACACAAGTTTAGTGTACGCGGCGAAGGGGAAGGTGACGCGACAAAT
GGGAAATTGACACTCAAATTCATTTGCACCACCGGGAAGCTCCCAGTGCCGTGGCCGACCCTTGTGACGA
CCTTGGGGTATGGTGTTGCCTGCTTTGCTCGCTATCCGGATCATATGAAACAACATGATTTCTTCAAAAG
TGCTATGCCCGAAGGTTATGTCCAGGAGAGAACTATATCATTTAAAGATGATGGAACCTATAAAACGAGG
GCAGAGGTCAAGTTTGAGGGAGACACTCTGGTGAATCGGATTGTGCTGAAAGGAATCGATTTCAAGGAAG
ATGGGAATATACTCGGTCATAAGTTGGAGTACAACTTCAACTCCCACAAGGTGTATATAACTGCGGACAA
ACAAAAGAATGGCATAAAAGCAAATTTTAAGACACGGCATAACGTGGAAGACGGCGGCGTGCAACTGGCC
GACCATTACCAGCAAAATACACCAATCGGCGATGGCCCAGTGCTGTTGCCGGATAATCATTACCTTAGTC
ACCAATCTAAACTATCTAAGGACCCTAATGAGAAACGCGATCACATGGTGTTGAAAGAGCGCGTCACGGC
AGCCGGGATTACCCATGACATGGACGAACTGTATAAGAGTGGCCTGCGGAGCCGGGAAGAAGAAGAAGAA
ACTGATTCAAGAATGCCTCATTTGGATTCACCTGGATCAAGTCAACCAAGGCGATCATTTCTTTCTCGCG
TAATAAGAGCTGCTCTGCCACTGCAACTCTTGCTCCTGCTTTTGCTCCTTCTCGCGTGTCTTCTGCCCGC
TAGTGAGGACGATTATTCATGTACTCAAGCAAATAATTTCGCTCGGTCATTTTATCCTATGCTCCGTTAT
ACGAATGGTCCCCCACCTACTTGATGGCGCGCCAATCAAGGCTAGGTGGAGGCTCAGTGGGCCACCTCCC
ACCTAAGAATTCGATATCAAGCTTATCGATAATCAACCTCTGGATTACAAAATTTGTGAAAGATTGACTG
GTATTCTTAACTATGTTGCTCCTTTTACGCTATGTGGATACGCTGCTTTAATGCCTTTGTATCATGCTAT
TGCTTCCCGTATGGCTTTCATTTTCTCCTCCTTGTATAAATCCTGGTTGCTGTCTCTTTATGAGGAGTTG
TGGCCCGTTGTCAGGCAACGTGGCGTGGTGTGCACTGTGTTTGCTGACGCAACCCCCACTGGTTGGGGCA
TTGCCACCACCTGTCAGCTCCTTTCCGGGACTTTCGCTTTCCCCCTCCCTATTGCCACGGCGGAACTCAT
CGCCGCCTGCCTTGCCCGCTGCTGGACAGGGGCTCGGCTGTTGGGCACTGACAATTCCGTGGTGTTGTCG
GGGAAATCATCGTCCTTTCCTTGGCTGCTCGCCTATGTTGCCACCTGGATTCTGCGCGGGACGTCCTTCT
GCTACGTCCCTTCGGCCCTCAATCCAGCGGACCTTCCTTCCCGCGGCCTGCTGCCGGCTCTGCGGCCTCT
TCCGCGTCTTCGCCTTCGCCCTCAGACGAGTCGGATCTCCCTTTGGGCCGCCTCCCCGCATCGATACCGA
GCGCTGCTCGAGAGATCTACGGGTGGCATCCCTGTGACCCCTCCCCAGTGCCTCTCCTGGCCCTGGAAGT
TGCCACTCCAGTGCCCACCAGCCTTGTCCTAATAAAATTAAGTTGCATCATTTTGTCTGACTAGGTGTCC
TTCTATAATATTATGGGGTGGAGGGGGGTGGTATGGAGCAAGGGGCAAGTTGGGAAGACAACCTGTAGGG
CCTGCGGGGTCTATTGGGAACCAAGCTGGAGTGCAGTGGCACAATCTTGGCTCACTGCAATCTCCGCCTC
CTGGGTTCAAGCGATTCTCCTGCCTCAGCCTCCCGAGTTGTTGGGATTCCAGGCATGCATGACCAGGCTC
AGCTAATTTTTGTTTTTTTGGTAGAGACGGGGTTTCACCATATTGGCCAGGCTGGTCTCCAACTCCTAAT
CTCAGGTGATCTACCCACCTTGGCCTCCCAAATTGCTGGGATTACAGGCGTGAACCACTGCTCCCTTCCC
TGTCCTTCTGATTTTGTAGGTAACCACGTGCGGACCGAGCGGCCGCAGGAACCCCTAGTGATGGAGTTGG
CCACTCCCTCTCTGCGCGCTCGCTCGCTCACTGAGGCCGGGCGACCAAAGGTCGCCCGACGCCCGGGCTT
TGCCCGGGCGGCCTCAGTGAGCGAGCGAGCGCGCAGCTGCCTGCAGGGGCGCCTGATGCGGTATTTTCTC
CTTACGCATCTGTGCGGTATTTCACACCGCATA
[95 nt withheld, positions 3394-3488]
T
[46 nt withheld, positions 3490-3535]
C
[141 nt withheld, positions 3537-3677]
CCTTTGACGTTGGAGTCCACGTTCTTT
[37 nt withheld, positions 3705-3741]
ACTCTATCTCGGGCTATTCTTTTGATTTATAAGGGATTTTGCCGATTTCGGTCTATTGGTTAAAAAATGA
GCTGATTTAACAAAAATTTAACGCGAATTTTAACAAAATATTAACGTTTACAATTTTATGGTGCACTCTC
AGTACAATCTGCTCTGATGCCGCATAGTTAAGCCAGCCCCGACACCCGCCAACACCCGCTGACGCGCCCT
GACGGGCTTGTCTGCTCCCGGCATCCGCTTACAGACAAGCTGTGACCGTCTCCGGGAGCTGCATGTGTCA
GAGGTTTTCACCGTCATCACCGAAACGCGCGAGACGAAAGGGCCTCGTGATACGCCTATTTTTATAGGTT
AATGTCATGATAATAATGGTTTCTTAGACGTCAGGTGGCACTTTTCGGGGAAATGTGCGCGGAACCCCTA
TTTGTTTATTTTTCTAAATACATTCAAATATGTATCCGCTCATGAGACAATAACCCTGATAAATGCTTCA
ATAATATTGAAAAAGGAAGAGTATGAGTATTCAACATTTCCGTGTCGCCCTTATTCCCTTTTTTGCGGCA
TTTTGCCTTCCTGTTTTTGCTCACCCAGAAACGCTGGTGAAAGTAAAAGATGCTGAAGATCAGTTGGGTG
CACGAGTGGGTTACATCGAACTGGATCTCAACAGCGGTAAGATCCTTGAGAGTTTTCGCCCCGAAGAACG
TTTTCCAATGATGAGCACTTTTAAAGTTCTGCTATGTGGCGCGGTATTATCCCGTATTGACGCCGGGCAA
GAGCAACTCGGTCGCCGCATACACTATTCTCAGAATGACTTGGTTGAGTACTCACCAGTCACAGAAAAGC
ATCTTACGGATGGCATGACAGTAAGAGAATTATGCAGTGCTGCCATAACCATGAGTGATAACACTGCGGC
CAACTTACTTCTGACAACGATCGGAGGACCGAAGGAGCTAACCGCTTTTTTGCACAACATGGGGGATCAT
GTAACTCGCCTTGATCGTTGGGAACCGGAGCTGAATGAAGCCATACCAAACGACGAGCGTGACACCACGA
TGCCTGTAGCAATGGCAACAACGTTGCGCAAACTATTAACTGGCGAACTACTTACTCTAGCTTCCCGGCA
ACAATTAATAGACTGGATGGAGGCGGATAAAGTTGCAGGACCACTTCTGCGCTCGGCCCTTCCGGCTGGC
TGGTTTATTGCTGATAAATCTGGAGCCGGTGAGCGTGGGTCTCGCGGTATCATTGCAGCACTGGGGCCAG
ATGGTAAGCCCTCCCGTATCGTAGTTATCTACACGACGGGGAGTCAGGCAACTATGGATGAACGAAATAG
ACAGATCGCTGAGATAGGTGCCTCACTGATTAAGCATTGGTAACTGTCAGACCAAGTTTACTCATATATA
CTTTAGATTGATTTAAAACTTCATTTTTAATTTAAAAGGATCTAGGTGAAGATCCTTTTTGATAATCTCA
TGACCAAAATCCCTTAACGTGAGTTTTCGTTCCACTGAGCGTCAGACCCCGTAGAAAAGATCAAAGGATC
TTCTTGAGATCCTTTTTTTCTGCGCGTAATCTGCTGCTTGCAAACAAAAAAACCACCGCTACCAGCGGTG
GTTTGTTTGCCGGATCAAGAGCTACCAACTCTTTTTCCGAAGGTAACTGGCTTCAGCAGAGCGCAGATAC
CAAATACTGTTCTTCTAGTGTAGCCGTAGTTAGGCCACCACTTCAAGAACTCTGTAGCACCGCCTACATA
CCTCGCTCTGCTAATCCTGTTACCAGTGGCTGCTGCCAGTGGCGATAAGTCGTGTCTTACCGGGTTGGAC
TCAAGACGATAGTTACCGGATAAGGCGCAGCGGTCGGGCTGAACGGGGGGTTCGTGCACACAGCCCAGCT
TGGAGCGAACGACCTACACCGAACTGAGATACCTACAGCGTGAGCTATGAGAAAGCGCCACGCTTCCCGA
AGGGAGAAAGGCGGACAGGTATCCGGTAAGCGGCAGGGTCGGAACAGGAGAGCGCACGAGGGAGCTTCCA
GGGGGAAACGCCTGGTATCTTTATAGTCCTGTCGGGTTTCGCCACCTCTGACTTGAGCGTCGATTTTTGT
GATGCTCGTCAGGGGGGCGGAGCCTATGGAAAAACGCCAGCAACGCGGCCTTTTTACGGTTCCTGGCCTT
TTGCTGGCCTTTTGCTCACATGT
Features (pLannotate 1.2.2; 15 found; start..end, strand, type, name):
     12..39      +  repeat_region  AAV2 ITR (fragment): inverted terminal repeat of adeno-associated virus serotype 2 inverted
     68..95      +  repeat_region  AAV2 ITR (fragment): inverted terminal repeat of adeno-associated virus serotype 2 inverted
   1001..1717    +  CDS            mClover1.5: mClover1.5 is a fluorescent protein published in 2016, derived from Aequorea victoria. It is reported to be a monomer.
   1709..1981    +  CDS            SYNE3 (fragment): SYNE3_HUMAN - Also known as C14orf139 From Homo sapiens (Human).
   2037..2061    +  misc_feature   MCS (fragment): pBluescript multiple cloning site
   2061..2649    +  misc_feature   WPRE: woodchuck hepatitis virus posttranscriptional regulatory element
   2681..3157    +  polyA_signal   hGH poly(A) signal: human growth hormone polyadenylation signal
   3197..3337    +  repeat_region  AAV2 ITR: inverted terminal repeat of adeno-associated virus serotype 2 inverted
   3342..3393    -  misc_feature   bom (fragment): basis of mobility region from pBR322
   3412..3867    +  rep_origin     f1 ori (sequence partly withheld): f1 bacteriophage origin of replication; arrow indicates direction of (+) strand synthesis
   3868..3917    -  misc_feature   bom (fragment): basis of mobility region from pBR322
   4019..4054    -  CDS            rop (fragment): Rop protein, which maintains plasmids at low copy number; rop
   4149..4253    +  promoter       AmpR promoter: bla
   4254..5114    +  CDS            AmpR: β-lactamase; bla; confers resistance to ampicillin, carbenicillin, and related antibiotics
   5285..5873    +  rep_origin     ori: high-copy-number ColE1/pMB1/pBR322/pUC origin of replication
