[The description below was written by a language model from this plasmid's Addgene catalogue record and pLannotate feature annotations shown in this document.]
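Description:
vDip-C: pAAV-Pcp2-mGreenLantern-KASH is an adeno-associated virus transfer plasmid built on a pAAV backbone, intended for packaging into recombinant AAV and delivery to mouse brain. In bacteria it is maintained as a high-copy plasmid through a ColE1/pUC-type origin and selected with ampicillin via the β-lactamase gene and its native promoter. An f1 phage origin is also present. The catalogue lists the size as 5,893 bp, while the sequenced record is 5,934 nt. AAV2 inverted terminal repeats flank the expression cassette and provide the signals for genome replication and encapsidation. The downstream ITR is annotated intact, whereas the upstream one appears only as two short fragments, which may reflect the difficulty of sequencing and annotating these repeats rather than a true deletion.

The payload is a 717 bp synthetic mGreenLantern coding sequence, which the automated annotation labels as the related Aequorea-derived protein mClover1.5. It is fused at its C terminus to a KASH domain, and the annotation matches this domain to a fragment of human SYNE3 (nesprin-3). KASH domains anchor proteins in the outer nuclear membrane, so the green fluorophore stays attached to the nucleus after tissue is dissociated. Expression is driven by the mouse Pcp2 (L7-6) promoter, which is not called in the feature table but presumably occupies the unannotated region between the upstream ITR and the reporter. It restricts expression to cerebellar Purkinje cells. A WPRE element and the human growth hormone polyadenylation signal follow the fusion to enhance transcript stability and processing. According to the record, the vector is used to fluorescently tag Purkinje cell nuclei so they can be isolated, as part of the vDip-C approach used in a study of 3D genome architecture in the cerebellum.
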