Addgene plasmid #207613: vDip-C: pAAV-Pcp2-mGreenLantern-KASH
Purpose: vDip-C AAV vector with mouse Pcp2 (also known as L7) promoter driving green fluorophore mGreenLantern with a KASH nuclear membrane tag to isolate cell nuclei of cerebellar Purkinje cells
Depositing lab: Longzhi Tan. Depositing organization: Stanford University. Publication: Lifelong restructuring of 3D genome architecture in cerebellar granule cells. Tan L, Shi J, Moghadami S, Parasar B, Wright CP, Seo Y, Vallejo K, Cobos I, Duncan L, Chen R, Deisseroth K. Science. 2023 Sep 8;381(6662):1112-1119. doi: 10.1126/science.adh3253. Epub 2023 Sep 7. PubMed 37676945.
Backbone
  Vector backbone: pAAV
  Total vector size (bp): 5893
  Vector type: AAV
Growth in bacteria
  Bacterial resistance: Ampicillin, 100 μg/mL
  Growth temperature: 37°C
  Growth strain: NEB Stable
  Copy number: High Copy
Gene/Insert
  Gene/Insert name: mGreenLantern
  Species: Synthetic
  Insert size (bp): 717
  Promoter: mouse Pcp2 promoter (L7-6)
  Tag / fusion protein: KASH (C terminal on insert)
  Cloning method: Unknown
  Sequencing primers: 5′ N/A
Terms and licenses: Academic/Nonprofit Terms; Industry Terms: Not Available to Industry
How to cite: vDip-C: pAAV-Pcp2-mGreenLantern-KASH was a gift from Longzhi Tan (Addgene plasmid # 207613 ; http://n2t.net/addgene:207613 ; RRID:Addgene_207613)
